>Addgene plasmid #225697 | pLenti-H3.3(WT)-3AID-HA-2A-mCherryBSD | addgene full sequence | sequence record 449907 | Addgene NGS Result
TTGAGATCCTTTTTTTCTGCGCGTAATCTGCTGCTTGCAAACAAAAAAACCACCGCTACCAGCGGTGGTT
TGTTTGCCGGATCAAGAGCTACCAACTCTTTTTCCGAAGGTAACTGGCTTCAGCAGAGCGCAGATACCAA
ATACTGTTCTTCTAGTGTAGCCGTAGTTAGGCCACCACTTCAAGAACTCTGTAGCACCGCCTACATACCT
CGCTCTGCTAATCCTGTTACCAGTGGCTGCTGCCAGTGGCGATAAGTCGTGTCTTACCGGGTTGGACTCA
AGACGATAGTTACCGGATAAGGCGCAGCGGTCGGGCTGAACGGGGGGTTCGTGCACACAGCCCAGCTTGG
AGCGAACGACCTACACCGAACTGAGATACCTACAGCGTGAGCTATGAGAAAGCGCCACGCTTCCCGAAGG
GAGAAAGGCGGACAGGTATCCGGTAAGCGGCAGGGTCGGAACAGGAGAGCGCACGAGGGAGCTTCCAGGG
GGAAACGCCTGGTATCTTTATAGTCCTGTCGGGTTTCGCCACCTCTGACTTGAGCGTCGATTTTTGTGAT
GCTCGTCAGGGGGGCGGAGCCTATGGAAAAACGCCAGCAACGCGGCCTTTTTACGGTTCCTGGCCTTTTG
CTGGCCTTTTGCTCACATGCTGCTAGAGATTTTCCACACTGACTAAAAGGGTCTGAGGGATCTCTAGTTA
CCAGAGTCACACAACAGACGGGCACACACTACTTGAAGCACTCAAGGCAAGCTTTATTGAGGCTTAAGCA
GTGGGTTCCCTAGTTAGCCAGAGAGCTCCCAGGCTCAGATCTGGTCTAACCAGAGAGACCCAGTACAGTC
CGGATGCAGCTCTCGGGCCATGTGATGAAATGCTAGGCGGCTGTCAAACCTCCACTCTAATACTTCTCTC
TCCGGGTCATCCATCCCATGCAGGCTCACAGGGTGTAACAAGCGGGTGTTCTCTCCTTCATTGGCTTCTT
CTACCTTCTCTTGCTCAACTGGTACTAGCTTGTAGCACCATCCAAAGGTCAGTGGATATCTGATCCCTGG
CCCTGGTGTGTAGTTCTGCCAATCAGGGAAGTAGCCTTGTGTGTGGTAGATCCACAGATCAAGGATATCT
TGTCTTCGTTGGGAGTGAATTAGCCCTTCCAGTCCCCCCTTTTCTTTTAAAAAGTGGCTAAGATCTACAG
CTGCCTTGTAAGTCATTGGTCTTAAAGGTACCTGAGGTGTGACTGGAAAACCCACCTCCTCCTCCTCTTG
TGCTTCTAGCCAGGCACAATCAGCATTGGTAGCTGCTGTATTGCTACTTGTGATTGCTCCATGTTTTTCT
AGGTCTCGATCGAGGTCGACGGTATCGATGCGGGGAGGCGGCCCAAAGGGAGATCCGACTCGTCTGAGGG
CGAAGGCGAAGACGCGGAAGAGGCCGCAGAGCCGGCAGCAGGCCGCGGGAAGGAAGGTCCGCTGGATTGA
GGGCCGAAGGGACGTAGCAGAAGGACGTCCCGCGCAGAATCCAGGTGGCAACACAGGCGAGCAGCCAAGG
AAAGGACGATGATTTCCCCGACAACACCACGGAATTGTCAGTGCCCAACAGCCGAGCCCCTGTCCAGCAG
CGGGCAAGGCAGGCGGCGATGAGTTCCGCCGTGGCAATAGGGAGGGGGAAAGCGAAAGTCCCGGAAAGGA
GCTGACAGGTGGTGGCAATGCCCCAACCAGTGGGGGTTGCGTCAGCAAACACAGTGCACACCACGCCACG
TTGCCTGACAACGGGCCACAACTCCTCATAAAGAGACAGCAACCAGGATTTATACAAGGAGGAGAAAATG
AAAGCCATACGGGAAGCAATAGCATGATACAAAGGCATTAAAGCAGCGTATCCACATAGCGTAAAAGGAG
CAACATAGTTAAGAATACCAGTCAATCTTTCACAAATTTTGTAATCCAGAGGTTGATTATCGATAAGCTT
GATATCGAATTGTACCTAGTGGAACCGGAACCCTTAAACATGTATAACTTCGTATAATGTATGCTATACG
AAGTTATTAGGTCCCTCGACGAATTCTTAGCCCTCCCACACATAACCAGAGGGCAGCAATTCACGAATCC
CAACTGCCGTCGGCTGTCCATCACTGTCCTTCACTATGGCTTTGATCCCAGGATGCAGATCGAGAAGCAC
CTGTCGGCACCGTCCGCAGGGGCTCAAGATGCCCCTGTTCTCATTTCCGATCGCGACGATACAAGTCAGG
TTGCCAGCTGCCGCAGCAGCAGCAGTGCCCAGCACCACGAGTTCTGCACAAGGTCCCCCAGTAAAATGAT
ATACATTGACACCAGTGAAGATGCGGCCGTCGCTAGAGAGAGCTGCGCTGGCGACGCTGTAGTCTTCAGA
GATGGGGATGCTGTTGATTGTAGCCGTTGCTCTTTCAATGAGGGTGGATTCTTCTTGAGACAAAGGCTTG
GCCATGCTACCGCTGCCGCTACCCTTGTACAGCTCGTCCATGCCGCCGGTGGAGTGGCGGCCCTCGGCGC
GTTCGTACTGTTCCACGATGGTGTAGTCCTCGTTGTGGGAGGTGATGTCCAACTTGATGTTGACGTTGTA
GGCGCCGGGCAGCTGCACGGGCTTCTTGGCCTTGTAGGTGGTCTTGACCTCAGCGTCGTAGTGGCCGCCG
TCCTTCAGCTTCAGCCTCTGCTTGATCTCGCCCTTCAGGGCGCCGTCCTCGGGGTACATCCGCTCGGAGG
AGGCCTCCCAGCCCATGGTCTTCTTCTGCATTACGGGGCCGTCGGAGGGGAAGTTGGTGCCGCGCAGCTT
CACCTTGTAGATGAACTCGCCGTCCTGCAGGGAGGAGTCCTGGGTCACGGTCACCACGCCGCCGTCCTCG
AAGTTCATCACGCGCTCCCACTTGAAGCCCTCGGGGAAGGACAGCTTCAAGTAGTCGGGGATGTCGGCGG
GGTGCTTCACGTAGGCCTTGGAGCCGTACATGAACTGAGGGGACAGGATGTCCCAGGCGAAGGGCAGGGG
GCCACCCTTGGTCACCTTCAGCTTGGCGGTCTGGGTGCCCTCGTAGGGGCGGCCCTCGCCCTCGCCCTCG
ATCTCGAACTCGTGGCCGTTCACGGAGCCCTCCATGTGCACCTTGAAGCGCATGAACTCCTTGATGATGG
CCATGTTATCCTCCTCGCCCTTGCTCACCATTGGGCCAGGATTCTCCTCGACATCTCCGCAAGTTAGGAG
GCTTCCCCTTCCCTCTCCAGATCCAGCATAATCAGGCACATCATAAGGGTATCCGGCGCTGCCAGCGTAG
TCAGGCACATCATAGGGGTATTTATACATTCGCAGATCAATTTTCCGCAAGTAGGGGGCTCCGTCCATAC
TTACTTTTACAAATGCTGCCGCCTCGGGGCCTCCAGAACTCTTTTGGCAACTGACCATTACATTCTTGCG
GTATGATCTGACGGGGGGCCAACCGACTACTTGAGCTTTTGCCGGGGGTTTAGCTGGGTCTTTCGGACAT
GCACTCTTCTCTTTGGAAGATTTATACATGCGGAGATCTATTTTCCTAAGGTACGGGGCGCCGTCCATGC
TAACTTTAACGAATGCTGCAGCCTCTGGTCCGCCACTAGACTTTTGACAAGATACCATAACATTCTTGCG
ATAGGATCTGACAGGCGGCCAACCAACTACTTGAGCTTTGGCGGGTGGCTTCGCAGGGTCCTTCGGGCAG
GCGCTCTTTTCTTTGCTGCTCTTATACATCCTAAGGTCGATTTTCCTCAAGTACGGCGCACCATCCATGG
AAACCTTTACAAACGCTGCGGCCTCTGGACCTCCGCTTGATTTTTGACATGATACCATAACATTTTTCCT
GTATGAGCGCACAGGAGGCCAACCGACGACCTGAGCCTTCGCCGGCGGCTTTGCAGGGTCTTTTGGACAG
GCACTTTTCTCCTTACTCAATTGGCCGGAAATCGATGGTGCATAATCAGGAACATCATAGGGGTATTTAT
ACATTCGCAGATCAATTTTCCGCAAGTAGGGGGCTCCGTCCATACTTACTTTTACAAATGCTGCCGCCTC
GGGGCCTCCAGAACTCTTTTGGCAACTGACCATTACATTCTTGCGGTATGATCTGACGGGGGGCCAACCG
ACTACTTGAGCTTTTGCCGGGGGTTTAGCTGGGTCTTTCGGACATGCACTCTTCTCTTTGGAAGATTTAT
ACATGCGGAGATCTATTTTCCTAAGGTACGGGGCGCCGTCCATGCTAACTTTAACGAATGCTGCAGCCTC
TGGTCCGCCACTAGACTTTTGACAAGATACCATAACATTCTTGCGATAGGATCTGACAGGCGGCCAACCA
ACTACTTGAGCTTTGGCGGGTGGCTTCGCAGGGTCCTTCGGGCAGGCGCTCTTTTCTTTGCTGCTCTTAT
ACATCCTAAGGTCGATTTTCCTCAAGTACGGCGCACCATCCATGGAAACCTTTACAAACGCTGCGGCCTC
TGGACCTCCGCTTGATTTTTGACATGATACCATAACATTTTTCCTGTATGAGCGCACAGGAGGCCAACCG
ACGACCTGAGCCTTCGCCGGCGGCTTTGCAGGGTCTTTTGGACAGGCACTTTTCTCCTTACTCAATTGGC
CGGAAATCGATGGTGCATAATCAGGAACATCATAAGGATAGCCACCGTTAAC
[408 nt withheld, positions 4673-5080]
ATTAAAATGCTAGCTCACGACACCTGAAATGGAAGAAAAAAACTTTGAACCACTGTCTGAGGCTTGAGAA
TGAACCAAGATCCAAACTCAAAAAGGGCAAATTCCAAGGAGAATTACATCAAGTGCCAAGCTGGCCTAAC
TTCAGTCTCCACCCACTCAGTGTGGGGAAACTCCATCGCATAAAACCCCTCCCCCCAACCTAAAGACGAC
GTACTCCAAAAGCGCGAGAACTAATCGAGGTGCCTGGACGGCGCCCGGTACTCCGTGGAGTCACATGAAG
CGACGGCTGAGGACGGAAAGGCCCTTTTCCTTTGTGTGGGTGACTCACCCGCCCGCTCTCCCGAGCGCCG
CGTCCTCCATTTTGAGCTCCCTGCAGCAGGGCCGGGAAGCGGCCATCTTTCCGCTCACGCAACTGGTGCC
GACCGGGCCAGCCTTGCCGCCCAGGGCGGGGCGATACACGGCGGCGCGAGGCCAGGCACCAGAGCAGGCC
GGCCAGCTTGAGACTACCCCCGTCCGATTCTCGGTGGCCGCGCTCGCAGGCCCCGCCTCGCCGAACATGT
GCGCTGGGACGCACGGGCCCCGTCGCCGCCCGCGGCCCCAAAAACCGAAATACCAGTGTGCAGATCTTGG
CCCGCATTTACAAGACTATCTTGCCAGAAAAAAAGCGTCGCAGCAGGTCATCAAAAATTTTAAATGGCTA
GAGACTTATCGAAAGCAGCGAGACAGGCGCGAAGGTGCCACCAGATTCGCACGCGGCGGCCCCAGCGCCC
AGGCCAGGCCTCAACTCAAGCACGAGGCGAAGGGGCTCCTTAAGCGCAAGGCCTCGAACTCTCCCACCCA
CTTCCAACCCGAAGCTCGGGATCAAGAATCACGTACTGCAGCCAGGTGGAAGTAATTCAAGGCACGCAAG
GGCCATAACCCGTAAAGAGGCCAGGCCCGCGGGAACCACACACGGCACTTACCTGTGTTCTGGCGGCAAA
CCCGTTGCGAAAAAGAACGTTCACGGCGACTACTGCACTTATATACGGTTCTCCCCCACCCTCGGGAAAA
AGGCGGAGCCAGTACACGACATCACTTTCCCAGTTTACCCCGCGCCACCTTCTCTAGGCACCGGTTCAAT
TGCCGACCCCTCCCCCCAACTTCTCGGGGACTGTGGGCGATGTGCGCTCTGCCCACTGACGGGCACATGC
ATGGCGGTAATACGGTTATCCACGCGGCCGCCTGAGTCAAATGGGATCTCTAGAGCGGGCCCGGTACTAA
CCAAACTGGATCTCTGCTGTCCCTGTAATAAACCCGAAAATTTTGAATTTTTGTAATTTGTTTTTGTAAT
TCTTTAGTTTGTATGTCTGTTGCTATTATGTCTACTATTCTTTCCCCTGCACTGTACCCCCCAATCCCCC
CTTTTCTTTTAAAATTGTGGATGAATACTGCCATTTGTCTGCAGAATTGGCGCACGCAGTGCCGATCCGT
TCACTAATCGAATGGATCTGTCTCTGTCTCTCTCTCCACCTTCTTCTTCTATTCCTTCGGGCCTGTCGGG
TCCCCTCGGGGTTGGGAGGTGGGTCTGAAACGATAATGGTGAATATCCCTGCCTAACTCTATTCACTATA
GAAAGTACAGCAAAAACTATTCTTAAACCTACCAAGCCTCCTACTATCATTATGAATAATTTTATATACC
ACAGCCAATTTGTTATGTTAAACCAATTCCACAAACTTGCCCATTTATCTAATTCCAATAATTCTTGTTC
ATTCTTTTCTTGCTGGTTTTGCGATTCTTCAATTAAGGAGTGTATTAAGCTTGTGTAATTGTTAATTTCT
CTGTCCCACTCCATCCAGGTCGTGTGATTCCAAATCTGTTCCAGAGATTTATTACTCCAACTAGCATTCC
AAGGCACAGCAGTGGTGCAAATGAGTTTTCCAGAGCAACCCCAAATCCCCAGGAGCTGTTGATCCTTTAG
GTATCTTTCCACAGCCAGGATTCTTGCCTGGAGCTGCTTGATGCCCCAGACTGTGAGTTGCAACAGATGC
TGTTGCGCCTCAATAGCCCTCAGCAAATTGTTCTGCTGCTGCACTATACCAGACAATAATTGTCTGGCCT
GTACCGTCAGCGTCATTGACGCTGCGCCCATAGTGCTTCCTGCTGCTCCCAAGAACCCAAGGAACAAAGC
TCCTATTCCCACTGCTCTTTTTTCTCTCTGCACCACTCTTCTCTTTGCCTTGGTGGGTGCTACTCCTAAT
GGTTCAATTTTTACTACTTTATATTTATATAATTCACTTCTCCAATTGTCCCTCATATCTCCTCCTCCAG
GTCTGAAGATCAGCGGCCGGCCGCTTGCTGTGCGGTGGTCTTACTTTTGTTTTGCTCTTCCTCTATCTTG
TCTAAAGCTTCCTTGGTGTCTTTTATCTCTATCCTTTGATGCACACAATAGAGGGTTGCTACTGTATTAT
ATAATGATCTAAGTTCTTCTGATCCTGTCTGAAGGGATGGTTGTAGCTGTCCCAGTATTTGTCTACAGCC
TTCTGATGTTTCTAACAGGCCAGGATTAACTGCGAATCGTTCTAGCTCCCTGCTTGCCCATACTATATGT
TTTAATTTATATTTTTTCTTTCCCCCTGGCCTTAACCGAATTTTTTCCCATCGCGATCTAATTCTCCCCC
GCTTAATACTGACGCTCTCGCACCCATCTCTCTCCTTCTAGCCTCCGCTAGTCAAAATTTTTGGCGTACT
CACCAGTCGCCGCCCCTCGCCTCTTGCCGTGCGCGCTTCAGCAAGCCGAGTCCTGCGTCGAGAGAGCTCC
TCTGGTTTCCCTTTCGCTTTCAAGTCCCTGTTCGGGCGCCACTGCTAGAGATTTTCCACACTGACTAAAA
GGGTCTGAGGGATCTCTAGTTACCAGAGTCACACAACAGACGGGCACACACTACTTGAAGCACTCAAGGC
AAGCTTTATTGAGGCTTAAGCAGTGGGTTCCCTAGTTAGCCAGAGAGCTCCCAGGCTCAGATCTGGTCTA
ACCAGAGAGACCCAGTACAGGCAAAACGCGCTGCTTATATAGACCTCCCACCGTACACGCCTACCGCCCA
TTTGCGTCAATGGGGCGGAGTTGTTACGACATTTTGGAAAGTCCCGTTGATTTTGGTGCCAAAACAAACT
CCCATTGACGTCAATGGGGTGGAGACTTGGAAATCCCCGTGAGTCAAACCGCTATCCACGCCCATTGATG
TACTGCCAAAACCGCATCACCATGGTAATAGCGATGACTAATACGTAGATGTACTGCCAAGTAGGAAAGT
CCCATAAGGTCATGTACTGGGCATAATGCCAGGCGGGCCATTTACCGTCATTGACGTCAATAGGGGGCGT
ACTTGGCATATGATACACTTGATGTACTGCCAAGTGGGCAGTTTACCGTAAATACTCCACCCATTGACGT
CAATGGAAAGTCCCTATTGGCGTTACTATGGGAACATACGTCATTATTGACGTCAATGGGCGGGGGTCGT
TGGGCGGTCAGCCAGGCGGGCCATTTACCGTAAGTTATGTAACGCGGAACTCCATATATGGGCTATGAAC
TAATGACCCCGTAATTGATTACTATTAATAACTAGTCAATAATCAATGTCAACGCGTATATCTGGCCCGT
ACATCGCGAAGCAGCGCAAAACGCCTAACCCTAAGCAGATTCTTCATGCAATTGTCGGTCAAGCCTTGCC
TTGTTGTAGCTTAAATTTTGCTCGCGCACTACTCAGCGACCTCCAACACACAAGCAGGGAGCAGATACTG
GCTTAACTATGCGGCATCAGAGCAGATTGTACTGAGAGTGCACCATAGGGGATCGGGAGATCTCCCGATC
CGTCGACGTCAGGTGGCACTTTTCGGGGAAATGTGCGCGGAACCCCTATTTGTTTATTTTTCTAAATACA
TTCAAATATGTATCCGCTCATGAGACAATAACCCTGATAAATGCTTCAATAATATTGAAAAAGGAAGAGT
ATGAGTATTCAACATTTCCGTGTCGCCCTTATTCCCTTTTTTGCGGCATTTTGCCTTCCTGTTTTTGCTC
ACCCAGAAACGCTGGTGAAAGTAAAAGATGCTGAAGATCAGTTGGGTGCACGAGTGGGTTACATCGAACT
GGATCTCAACAGCGGTAAGATCCTTGAGAGTTTTCGCCCCGAAGAACGTTTTCCAATGATGAGCACTTTT
AAAGTTCTGCTATGTGGCGCGGTATTATCCCGTATTGACGCCGGGCAAGAGCAACTCGGTCGCCGCATAC
ACTATTCTCAGAATGACTTGGTTGAGTACTCACCAGTCACAGAAAAGCATCTTACGGATGGCATGACAGT
AAGAGAATTATGCAGTGCTGCCATAACCATGAGTGATAACACTGCGGCCAACTTACTTCTGACAACGATC
GGAGGACCGAAGGAGCTAACCGCTTTTTTGCACAACATGGGGGATCATGTAACTCGCCTTGATCGTTGGG
AACCGGAGCTGAATGAAGCCATACCAAACGACGAGCGTGACACCACGATGCCTGTAGCAATGGCAACAAC
GTTGCGCAAACTATTAACTGGCGAACTACTTACTCTAGCTTCCCGGCAACAATTAATAGACTGGATGGAG
GCGGATAAAGTTGCAGGACCACTTCTGCGCTCGGCCCTTCCGGCTGGCTGGTTTATTGCTGATAAATCTG
GAGCCGGTGAGCGTGGGTCTCGCGGTATCATTGCAGCACTGGGGCCAGATGGTAAGCCCTCCCGTATCGT
AGTTATCTACACGACGGGGAGTCAGGCAACTATGGATGAACGAAATAGACAGATCGCTGAGATAGGTGCC
TCACTGATTAAGCATTGGTAACTGTCAGACCAAGTTTACTCATATATACTTTAGATTGATTTAAAACTTC
ATTTTTAATTTAAAAGGATCTAGGTGAAGATCCTTTTTGATAATCTCATGACCAAAATCCCTTAACGTGA
GTTTTCGTTCCACTGAGCGTCAGACCCCGTAGAAAAGATCAAAGGATCTTC
Features (pLannotate 1.2.2; 27 found; start..end, strand, type, name):
      1..589     +  rep_origin     ori: high-copy-number ColE1/pMB1/pBR322/pUC origin of replication
    651..831     -  LTR            5' LTR (truncated): truncated 5' long terminal repeat (LTR) from HIV-1
    838..1338    -  CDS            nef (fragment): NEF_HV1LA - Experimental evidence at protein level: Swiss-Prot protein existence level 1. Extracellular Nef protein targets CD4(+) T-lymphocytes for apoptosis by interacting with CXCR4 surface receptors. From Human immunodeficiency virus type 1 group M subtype B (isolate Lai) (HIV-1).
   1340..1359    -  misc_feature   MCS (fragment): pBluescript multiple cloning site
   1360..1948    -  misc_feature   WPRE: woodchuck hepatitis virus posttranscriptional regulatory element
   1948..1971    -  misc_feature   MCS (fragment): pBluescript multiple cloning site
   2004..2037    -  protein_bind   loxP: Cre-mediated recombination occurs in the 8-bp core sequence (GCATACAT). Cre recombinase
   2057..2455    -  CDS            BSD: blasticidin S deaminase; Aspergillus terreus BSD; confers resistance to blasticidin
   2474..3181    -  CDS            mCherry: mCherry is a basic (constitutively fluorescent) red fluorescent protein published in 2004, derived from Discosoma sp.. It is reported to be a very rapidly-maturing monomer with low acid sensitivity.
   3305..3484    -  CDS            IAA4 (fragment): IAA4_ARATH - Also known as AUX2-11. Experimental evidence at protein level: Swiss-Prot protein existence level 1. Aux/IAA proteins are short-lived transcriptional factors that function as repressors of early auxin response genes at low auxin concentrations. Repression is thought to result from the interaction with auxin response factors (ARFs), proteins that bind to the auxin- responsive promoter element (AuxRE). Formation of heterodimers with ARF proteins may alter their ability to modulate early auxin response genes expression. From Arabidopsis thaliana (Mouse-ear cress).
   3503..3727    -  CDS            IAA17 (fragment): IAA17_ARATH - Also known as AXR3. Experimental evidence at protein level: Swiss-Prot protein existence level 1. Aux/IAA proteins are short-lived transcriptional factors that function as repressors of early auxin response genes at low auxin concentrations. Repression is thought to result from the interaction with auxin response factors (ARFs), proteins that bind to the auxin- responsive promoter element (AuxRE). Formation of heterodimers with ARF proteins may alter their ability to modulate early auxin response genes expression. From Arabidopsis thaliana (Mouse-ear cress).
   3710..3973    -  CDS            IAA8 (fragment): IAA8_ARATH - Experimental evidence at protein level: Swiss-Prot protein existence level 1. Aux/IAA proteins are short-lived transcriptional factors that function as repressors of early auxin response genes at low auxin concentrations. Repression is thought to result from the interaction with auxin response factors (ARFs), proteins that bind to the auxin- responsive promoter element (AuxRE). Formation of heterodimers with ARF proteins may alter their ability to modulate early auxin response genes expression. From Arabidopsis thaliana (Mouse-ear cress).
   3980..4159    -  CDS            IAA4 (fragment): IAA4_ARATH - Also known as AUX2-11. Experimental evidence at protein level: Swiss-Prot protein existence level 1. Aux/IAA proteins are short-lived transcriptional factors that function as repressors of early auxin response genes at low auxin concentrations. Repression is thought to result from the interaction with auxin response factors (ARFs), proteins that bind to the auxin- responsive promoter element (AuxRE). Formation of heterodimers with ARF proteins may alter their ability to modulate early auxin response genes expression. From Arabidopsis thaliana (Mouse-ear cress).
   4178..4426    -  CDS            IAA14 (fragment): IAA14_ARATH - Also known as SLR1. Experimental evidence at protein level: Swiss-Prot protein existence level 1. Aux/IAA proteins are short-lived transcriptional factors that function as repressors of early auxin response genes at low auxin concentrations. Repression is thought to result from the interaction with auxin response factors (ARFs), proteins that bind to the auxin- responsive promoter element (AuxRE). Formation of heterodimers with ARF proteins may alter their ability to modulate early auxin response genes expression. From Arabidopsis thaliana (Mouse-ear cress).
   4673..5080    -  CDS            His3.3A (sequence withheld): H33A_DROME - Experimental evidence at protein level: Swiss-Prot protein existence level 1. Variant histone H3 which replaces conventional H3 in a wide range of nucleosomes in active genes and is specifically enriched in modifications associated with active chromatin. Constitutes the predominant form of histone H3 in non-dividing cells and is incorporated into chromatin independently of DNA synthesis. Deposited at sites of nucleosomal displacement throughout transcribed genes, suggesting that it represents an epigenetic imprint of transcriptionally active chromatin. Nucleosomes wrap and compact
   5095..6266    -  promoter       EF-1α promoter: strong constitutive promoter for human elongation factor EF-1α
   6377..6494    -  misc_feature   cPPT/CTS: central polypurine tract and central termination sequence of HIV-1
   6544..6644    -  CDS            Rev (fragment): human immunodeficiency virus 1 (HIV-1) Rev protein; rev; enhances nuclear export of unspliced and incompletely spliced viral mRNAs
   7021..7254    -  misc_feature   RRE: The Rev response element (RRE) of HIV-1 allows for Rev-dependent mRNA export from the nucleus to the cytoplasm.
   7429..7767    -  CDS            HIV-1 gag (fragment): gag protein from human immunodeficiency virus 1; gag
   7751..7876    -  misc_feature   HIV-1 Ψ: packaging signal of human immunodeficiency virus type 1
   7923..8103    -  LTR            5' LTR (truncated): truncated 5' long terminal repeat (LTR) from HIV-1
   8121..8320    -  promoter       CMV promoter: human cytomegalovirus (CMV) immediate early promoter
   8321..8700    -  enhancer       CMV enhancer: human cytomegalovirus immediate early enhancer
   8855..8907    +  misc_feature   bom (fragment): basis of mobility region from pBR322
   8966..9070    +  promoter       AmpR promoter: bla
   9071..9931    +  CDS            AmpR: β-lactamase; bla; confers resistance to ampicillin, carbenicillin, and related antibiotics
