[The description below was written by a language model from this plasmid's Addgene catalogue record and pLannotate feature annotations shown in this document.]
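Description:
pLenti-H3.3(WT)-3AID-HA-2A-mCherryBSD is a lentiviral transfer plasmid of about 10.1 kb for stable expression of a degron-tagged wild-type human histone H3.3 in mammalian cells. In bacteria it replicates from a high-copy ColE1/pUC-type origin and is selected with ampicillin through the β-lactamase gene. The viral portion has a CMV enhancer/promoter placed upstream of a truncated HIV-1 5' LTR, which drives genomic RNA production in packaging cells. This is followed by the Ψ packaging signal with a gag fragment, the Rev response element for nuclear export of the unspliced RNA, and the cPPT/CTS. A WPRE sits downstream of the payload to boost transcript levels, ahead of the second truncated LTR; the automated annotation also picks up a nef fragment next to that LTR. A single loxP site lies between the payload and the WPRE; the record does not explain its purpose.

The payload is driven by the constitutive EF-1α promoter. It encodes H3.3, which the annotation tool matched to the highly conserved Drosophila homologue although the catalogue lists it as human. H3.3 is fused at its C terminus to three copies of an auxin-inducible degron and an HA epitope. The degron repeats appear in the feature table as a series of Arabidopsis Aux/IAA fragments; the HA and T2A elements are listed in the catalogue fields but not annotated separately. The T2A peptide then separates the histone from an mCherry–blasticidin S deaminase fusion, so a single transcript yields the tagged histone plus a marker allowing both red-fluorescence tracking and blasticidin selection of transduced cells. In cells supplying a compatible auxin receptor F-box protein, auxin addition should trigger rapid depletion of the tagged histone. The associated publication studies the H3.3 K36M oncohistone and epigenetic memory, which suggests this construct serves as the wild-type counterpart.
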