Addgene plasmid #225697: pLenti-H3.3(WT)-3AID-HA-2A-mCherryBSD
Purpose: Lentiviral expression of AID degron tagged Wildtype H3.3 and mCherry fused BlasticidinR
Depositing lab: Lacra Bintu. Depositing organization: Stanford University. Publication: The H3.3 K36M oncohistone disrupts the establishment of epigenetic memory through loss of DNA methylation. Sinha J, Nickels JF, Thurm AR, Ludwig CH, Archibald BN, Hinks MM, Wan J, Fang D, Bintu L. bioRxiv [Preprint]. 2023 Oct 14:2023.10.13.562147. doi: 10.1101/2023.10.13.562147. PubMed 37873347.
Backbone
  Vector backbone: pLenti
  Vector type: Mammalian Expression, Lentiviral, Synthetic Biology
  Selectable markers: Blasticidin
Growth in bacteria
  Bacterial resistance: Ampicillin, 100 μg/mL
  Growth temperature: 37°C
  Growth strain: NEB Stable
  Copy number: Unknown
Gene/Insert
  Gene/Insert name: H3.3 (WT)
  Species: H. sapiens (human)
  Entrez Gene: H3-3A (a.k.a. BRYLIB1, H3-3B, H3.3A, H3F3, H3F3A); H3-3B (a.k.a. BRYLIB2, H3-3A, H3.3B, H3F3B)
  Tag / fusion protein: 3xAID HA (C terminal on insert); T2A-mCherry (C terminal on insert)
Terms and licenses: Academic/Nonprofit Terms; Industry Terms: Not Available to Industry
How to cite: pLenti-H3.3(WT)-3AID-HA-2A-mCherryBSD was a gift from Lacra Bintu (Addgene plasmid # 225697 ; http://n2t.net/addgene:225697 ; RRID:Addgene_225697)
